Addgene plasmid #39216: p2Bac.His.XPB
Depositing lab: Aziz Sancar. Depositing organization: University of North Carolina at Chapel Hill.
Backbone
  Vector backbone: p2Bac
  Backbone manufacturer: Invitrogen
  Backbone size w/o insert (bp): 7125
  Total vector size (bp): 9523
  Vector type: Insect Expression
Growth in bacteria
  Bacterial resistance: Ampicillin, 100 μg/mL
  Growth temperature: 37°C
  Growth strain: DH5alpha
  Copy number: High Copy
Gene/Insert
  Gene/Insert name: XPB (alt names: ERCC3; excision repair cross-complementing rodent repair deficiency, complementation group 3; RAD25)
  Species: H. sapiens (human)
  Insert size (bp): 2400
  Entrez Gene: ERCC3 (a.k.a. BTF2, GTF2H, RAD25, Ssl2, TFIIH, TTD2, XPB)
  Promoter: Pph
  Tag / fusion protein: His (N terminal on insert)
  Cloning method: Restriction Enzyme; 5′ cloning site BamHI (unknown if destroyed); 3′ cloning site HindIII (unknown if destroyed)
  Sequencing primers: 5′ polyhedrin_fwd; 3′ polyhedrin_rev
Terms and licenses: Academic/Nonprofit Terms; Industry Terms: Not Available to Industry
How to cite: p2Bac.His.XPB was a gift from Aziz Sancar (Addgene plasmid # 39216 ; http://n2t.net/addgene:39216 ; RRID:Addgene_39216)
