[The description below was written by a language model from this plasmid's Addgene catalogue record.]
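Description:
p2Bac.His.XPB is an insect-cell expression construct built on the Invitrogen p2Bac backbone, a baculovirus transfer vector. The backbone is about 7.1 kb, and the complete plasmid is about 9.5 kb. It is propagated in E. coli as a high-copy plasmid under ampicillin selection. No feature table accompanies the record, so the replication origin, the baculoviral flanking sequences and any other backbone elements are not itemised. Vectors of this class are generally designed to recombine with baculoviral DNA in insect cells, producing a recombinant virus that carries the expression cassette.

The payload is the human XPB coding sequence (ERCC3, also known as RAD25), an insert of roughly 2.4 kb. It was cloned by restriction digestion between BamHI and HindIII sites, and the record does not say whether these sites survived cloning. Expression is driven by the polyhedrin promoter (listed as Pph), a very strong, very late baculoviral promoter commonly used for high-level protein production in infected insect cells. The use of polyhedrin forward and reverse sequencing primers is consistent with the insert sitting in the polyhedrin cassette. A His tag is fused to the N terminus of the protein, which allows purification by immobilised metal affinity chromatography.

XPB is a helicase/ATPase subunit of the TFIIH complex, which acts in both nucleotide excision repair and transcription initiation. The record does not state a specific purpose. The design suggests production of recombinant His-tagged human XPB in insect cells, for purification and biochemical study alone or alongside other repair factors.
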