>Addgene plasmid #39216 | p2Bac.His.XPB | addgene partial sequence | sequence record 50500 | polyhedrin_fwd
TAAAAAAACCTATAAATATTCCGGATTATTCATACCGTCCCACCATCGGGCGTGCTAGCGGATCCGAATT
CATGCATCACCATCACCATCACGGCAAAAGAGACCGAGCGGACCGCGACAAGAAGAAATCCAGGAAGCGG
CACTATGAGGATGAAGAGGATGATGAAGAGGACGCCCCGGGGAACGACCCTCAGGAAGCGGTTCCCTCGG
CGGCGGGGAAGCAGGTGGATGAGTCAGGCACCAAAGTGGATGAATATGGAGCCAAGGACTACAGGCTGCA
AATGCCGCTGAAGGACGACCACACCTCCAGGCCCCTCTGGGTGGCTCCCGATGGCCATATCTTCTTGGAA
GCCTTCTCTCCAGTTTACAAATATGCCCAAGACTTCTTGGTGGCTATTGCAGAGCCAGTGTGCCGACCAA
CCCATGTGCATGAGTACAAACTAACTGCCTACTCCTTGTATGCAGCTGTCAGCGTTGGGCTGCAAACCAG
TGACATCACCGAGTACCTCAGGAAGCTCAGCAAGACTGGAGTCCCTGATGGAATTATGCAGTTTATTAAG
TTGTGTACTGTCAGCTATGGAAAAGTCAAGCTGGTCTTGAAGCACAACAGATACTTCGTTGAAAGTTGCC
ACCCTGATGTAATCCAGCATCTTCTCCAGGACCCCGTGATCCGAGAATGCCGCTTAAGAAACTCTGAAGG
GGAGGCCACTGAGCTCATCACAGAGACTTTCACAAGCAAATCTGCCATTTCTAAGACTGCTG
